>Addgene plasmid #69160 | LD101 | depositor full sequence | sequence record 128240 | LD101 sequence 6457 bps
CACTATAGAACGCGGCCGCCAGCTGAAGCTTCGTACGCTGCAGGTCGAGCAGTATGGATAGTAATGCTAT
TGCAGAAGAACAAGACTCAGACGATGCAGAAGAAGAGGATGAAACGTTGAAAAAGTACAAGGAAGATTGC
TTATCCACGAAAACTTTTGGAAAGGGTAGAACTTTATCTGCCACATCTCAGTTGAGTGCAACTTTCAATA
AACTACCACGTTCGGAAATGATCCTTCTATGTAATGAGGCCATTGTCTTATATATGAAGGCATTATCCAT
TTTATCAAAATCTATGCAGGTAACGTCCAACTGGTGGTATGAATCTCAAGAAAAATCATGTTCTCTAAGA
GTTAACGTGTTGGTACAGTGGCTAAGGGAAAAATTTAATGAATGTTTAGAAAAAGCTGATTTCCTGAGAT
TAAAAATTAACGACTTGAGATTCAAGCATGCTTCTGAGGTAGCTGAAAATCAAACTTTGGAAGAAAAAGG
TAGTTCGGAAGAGCCAGTATATTTAGAAAAGCTATTATATGATCGTGCATTAGAAATATCTAAGATGGCC
GCACATATGGAATTAAAAGGAGAAAATTTGTACAACTGTGAATTAGCTTATGCAACTTCACTTTGGATGT
TAGAAACTTCTCTGGACGATGATGATTTTACGAATGCCTATGGTGACTACCCTTTTAAAACTAACATACA
TCTAAAAAGTAACGACGTTGAAGATAAAGAGAAGTATCATAGTGTGTTGGATGAAAATGACAGAATAATC
ATAAGAAAGTATATTGATAGTATTGCAAACAGGTTGAAAATATTGAGGCAGAAGATGAACCACCAAAATG
GTCGACGGATCGGTGACGGTGCTGGTTTAATTAACATGTCTAAAGGTGAAGAATTATTCACTGGTGTTGT
CCCAATTTTGGTTGAATTAGATGGTGATGTTAATGGTCACAAATTTTCTGTCTCCGGTGAAGGTGAAGGT
GATGCTACTTACGGTAAATTGACCTTAAAATTTATTTGTACTACTGGTAAATTGCCAGTTCCATGGCCAA
CCTTAGTCACTACTTTAACTTATGGTGTTCAATGTTTTTCTAGATACCCAGATCATATGAAACAACATGA
CTTTTTCAAGTCTGCCATGCCAGAAGGTTATGTTCAAGAAAGAACTATTTTTTTCAAAGATGACGGTAAC
TACAAGACCAGAGCTGAAGTCAAGTTTGAAGGTGATACCTTAGTTAATAGAATCGAATTAAAAGGTATTG
ATTTTAAAGAAGATGGTAACATTTTAGGTCACAAATTGGAATACAACTATAACTCTCACAATGTTTACAT
CATGGCTGACAAACAAAAGAATGGTATCAAAGTTAACTTCAAAATTAGACACAACATTGAAGATGGTTCT
GTTCAATTAGCTGACCATTATCAACAAAATACTCCAATTGGTGATGGTCCAGTCTTGTTACCAGACAACC
ATTACTTATCCACTCAATCTGCCTTATCCAAAGATCCAAACGAAAAGAGAGACCACATGGTCTTGTTAGA
ATTTGTTACTGCTGCTGGTATTACCCATGGTATTGATGAATTGTACAAATAAGGCGCGCCACTTCTAAAT
AAGCGAATTTCTTATGATTTATGATTTTTATTATTAAATAAGTTATAAAAAAAATAAGTGTATACAAATT
TTAAAGTGACTCTTAGGTTTTAAAACGAAAATTCTTATTCTTGAGTAACTCTTTCCTGTAGGTCAGGTTG
CTTTCTCAGGTATAGTATGAGGTCGCTCTTATTGACCACACCTCTACCGGCAGATCCGCTAGGGATAACA
GGGTAATATAGATCTGTTTAGCTTGCCTCGTCCCCGCCGGGTCACCCGGCCAGCGACATGGAGGCCCAGA
ATACCCTCCTTGACAGTCTTGACGTGCGCAGCTCAGGGGCATGATGTGACTGTCGCCCGTACATTTAGCC
CATACATCCCCATGTATAATCATTTGCATCCATACATTTTGATGGCCGCACGGCGCGAAGCAAAAATTAC
GGCTCCTCGCTGCAGACCTGCGAGCAGGGAAACGCTCCCCTCACAGACGCGTTGAATTGTCCCCACGCCG
CGCCCCTGTAGAGAAATATAAAAGGTTAGGATTTGCCACTGAGGTTCTTCTTTCATATACTTCCTTTTAA
AATCTTGCTAGGATACAGTTCTCACATCACATCCGAACATAAACAACCATGACAGTCAACACTAAGACCT
ATAGTGAGAGAGCAGAAACTCATGCCTCACCAGTAGCACAACGATTATTTCGATTAATGGAACTGAAGAA
AACCAATTTATGTGCATCAATTGATGTTGATACCACTAAGGAATTCCTTGAATTAATTGATAAATTGGGT
CCTTATGTATGCTTAATCAAGACTCATATTGATATAATCAATGATTTTTCCTATGAATCCACTATTGAAC
CATTATTAGAACTTTCACGTAAACATCAATTTATGATTTTTGAAGATAGAAAATTTGCTGATATTGGTAA
TACCGTGAAGAAACAATATATTGGTGGAGTTTATAAAATTAGTAGTTGGGCAGATATTACTAATGCTCAT
GGTGTCACTGGGAATGGAGTAGTTGAAGGATTAAAACAGGGAGCTAAAGAAACCACCACCAACCAAGAGC
CAAGAGGGTTATTGATGTTAGCTGAATTATCATCAGTGGGATCATTAGCATATGGAGAATATTCTCAAAA
AACTGTTGAAATTGCTAAATCCGATAAGGAATTTGTTATTGGATTTATTGCCCAACGTGATATGGGTGGA
CAAGAAGAAGGATTTGATTGGCTTATTATGACACCTGGAGTTGGATTAGATGATAAAGGTGATGGATTAG
GACAACAATATAGAACTGTTGATGAAGTTGTTAGCACTGGAACTGATATTATCATTGTTGGTAGAGGATT
GTTTGGTAAAGGAAGAGATCCAGATATTGAAGGTAAAAGGTATAGAGATGCTGGTTGGAATGCTTATTTG
AAAAAGACTGGCCAATTATAATCAGTACTGACAATAAAAAGATTCTTGTTTTCAAGAACTTGTCATTTGT
ATAGTTTTTTTATATTGTAGTTGTTCTATTTTAATCAAATGTTAGCGTGATTTATATTTTTTTTCGCCTC
GACATCATCTGCCCAGATGCGAAGTTAAGTGCGCAGAAAGTAATATCATGCGTCAATCGTATGTGAATGC
TGGTCGCTATACTGCTGTCGATTCGATACTAACGCCGCCATCCAGTGTCGAAAACGAGCTGTGATGCATA
ATATGGTTTTCTTATTAAGTACAAATGACCTGCTATATTTTCAAGTATCTTCATGATTATGTTATGCTAC
TCTCGAAATGCTTTACGAGTTCGTCATTAAAGTATTCAAATTTTATTTTCCCTTTGTGTTTTGTTTTGTT
TTTATTTCTACGTGATTTTTTTCTTGAAATCCAGCTCTTTTATACCTGGATGGGTTTTATTTTGATGTTT
AAATGTTAATTAAGGAAATTATTGAATTCCTTCGGTTTCGGTGTGTTTTTTTCTTTTTAAGTTTTTTTTT
GTTGCGTTTAGTACTTGCCTTTGGCTATACATATCCTTTTAATCTAATTTTTATTTCTTCAAAATTTGAT
TCTTTAACCTTTTGTTCTATATATATATATAAATGTATGTATGTATGATTTGATTGAGGAGGCTTTAACA
AGTCATTAATATCTTTATTATTTTTACTTGTTGAGTTCATTAAAATTCATTTTATAATTTGTTGTTACAA
ACAGTATTTTACAAGTCATAATAAACGTTCAAAAACAAACACAATATTAAAAGAATTGGTATTAGGATCC
GACATGACAATTAACTTAGATCCTTCTATCAAGTTTCTAATCATATATTACATCTATTAAAATAATTTAC
ATATATCATGCTAAAGCTTATAAAGAGACATTCTTCTTCTCGTGCGCTGGGCGTCGCTAGCCTCAAATAC
AAGTGATGCGTCTGCTTCTATTCTAAGGTCATCCTTGCTGTTAGATAGCTCGAATTCATCGATGATATCA
GATCCACTAGTGGCCTATGCGGCCGCGGATCTGCCGGTCTCCCTATAGTGAGTCGTATTAATTTCGATAA
GCCAGGTTAACCTGCATTAATGAATCGGCCAACGCGCGGGGAGAGGCGGTTTGCGTATTGGGCGCTCTTC
CGCTTCCTCGCTCACTGACTCGCTGCGCTCGGTCGTTCGGCTGCGGCGAGCGGTATCAGCTCACTCAAAG
GCGGTAATACGGTTATCCACAGAATCAGGGGATAACGCAGGAAAGAACATGTGAGCAAAAGGCCAGCAAA
AGGCCAGGAACCGTAAAAAGGCCGCGTTGCTGGCGTTTTTCCATAGGCTCCGCCCCCCTGACGAGCATCA
CAAAAATCGACGCTCAAGTCAGAGGTGGCGAAACCCGACAGGACTATAAAGATACCAGGCGTTTCCCCCT
GGAAGCTCCCTCGTGCGCTCTCCTGTTCCGACCCTGCCGCTTACCGGATACCTGTCCGCCTTTCTCCCTT
CGGGAAGCGTGGCGCTTTCTCAATGCTCACGCTGTAGGTATCTCAGTTCGGTGTAGGTCGTTCGCTCCAA
GCTGGGCTGTGTGCACGAACCCCCCGTTCAGCCCGACCGCTGCGCCTTATCCGGTAACTATCGTCTTGAG
TCCAACCCGGTAAGACACGACTTATCGCCACTGGCAGCAGCCACTGGTAACAGGATTAGCAGAGCGAGGT
ATGTAGGCGGTGCTACAGAGTTCTTGAAGTGGTGGCCTAACTACGGCTACACTAGAAGGACAGTATTTGG
TATCTGCGCTCTGCTGAAGCCAGTTACCTTCGGAAAAAGAGTTGGTAGCTCTTGATCCGGCAAACAAACC
ACCGCTGGTAGCGGTGGTTTTTTTGTTTGCAAGCAGCAGATTACGCGCAGAAAAAAAGGATCTCAAGAAG
ATCCTTTGATCTTTTCTACGGGGTCTGACGCTCAGTGGAACGAAAACTCACGTTAAGGGATTTTGGTCAT
GAGATTATCAAAAAGGATCTTCACCTAGATCCTTTTAAATTAAAAATGAAGTTTTAAATCAATCTAAAGT
ATATATGAGTAAACTTGGTCTGACAGTTACCAATGCTTAATCAGTGAGGCACCTATCTCAGCGATCTGTC
TATTTCGTTCATCCATAGTTGCCTGACTCCCCGTCGTGTAGATAACTACGATACGGGAGGGCTTACCATC
TGGCCCCAGTGCTGCAATGATACCGCGAGACCCACGCTCACCGGCTCCAGATTTATCAGCAATAAACCAG
CCAGCCGGAAGGGCCGAGCGCAGAAGTGGTCCTGCAACTTTATCCGCCTCCATCCAGTCTATTAATTGTT
GCCGGGAAGCTAGAGTAAGTAGTTCGCCAGTTAATAGTTTGCGCAACGTTGTTGCCATTGCTACAGGCAT
CGTGGTGTCACGCTCGTCGTTTGGTATGGCTTCATTCAGCTCCGGTTCCCAACGATCAAGGCGAGTTACA
TGATCCCCCATGTTGTGCAAAAAAGCGGTTAGCTCCTTCGGTCCTCCGATCGTTGTCAGAAGTAAGTTGG
CCGCAGTGTTATCACTCATGGTTATGGCAGCACTGCATAATTCTCTTACTGTCATGCCATCCGTAAGATG
CTTTTCTGTGACTGGTGAGTACTCAACCAAGTCATTCTGAGAATAGTGTATGCGGCGACCGAGTTGCTCT
TGCCCGGCGTCAATACGGGATAATACCGCGCCACATAGCAGAACTTTAAAAGTGCTCATCATTGGAAAAC
GTTCTTCGGGGCGAAAACTCTCAAGGATCTTACCGCTGTTGAGATCCAGTTCGATGTAACCCACTCGTGC
ACCCAACTGATCTTCAGCATCTTTTACTTTCACCAGCGTTTCTGGGTGAGCAAAAACAGGAAGGCAAAAT
GCCGCAAAAAAGGGAATAAGGGCGACACGGAAATGTTGAATACTCATACTCTTCCTTTTTCAATATTATT
GAAGCATTTATCAGGGTTATTGTCTCATGAGCGGATACATATTTGAATGTATTTAGAAAAATAAACAAAT
AGGGGTTCCGCGCACATTTCCCCGAAAAGTGCCACCTGACGTCTAAGAAACCATTATTATCATGACATTA
ACCTATAAAAATAGGCGTATCACGAGGCCCTTTCGTCTCGCGCGTTTCGGTGATGACGGTGAAAACCTCT
GACACATGCAGCTCCCGGAGACGGTCACAGCTTGTCTGTAAGCGGATGCCGGGAGCAGACAAGCCCGTCA
GGGCGCGTCAGCGGGTGTTGGCGGGTGTCGGGGCTGGCTTAACTATGCGGCATCAGAGCAGATTGTACTG
AGAGTGCACCATATGGACATATTGTCGTTAGAACGCGGCTACAATTAATACATAACCTTATGTATCATAC
ACATACGATTTAGGTGA
Features (pLannotate 1.2.2; 16 found; start..end, strand, type, name):
     51..839     +  CDS            ATG1 (fragment): ATG1_YEAST - Also known as APG1 From Saccharomyces cerevisiae (strain ATCC 204508 / S288c) (Baker's yeast).
    876..1592    +  CDS            yeGFP: yeast-enhanced green fluorescent protein codons optimized for translation in S. cerevisiae and C. albicans
   1613..1800    +  terminator     ADH1 terminator: S. cerevisiae ADH1; transcription terminator for the S. cerevisiae alcohol dehydrogenase 1 (ADH1) gene
   1875..2218    +  promoter       TEF promoter: Ashbya gossypii TEF promoter
   2237..3025    +  CDS            URA3: PYRF_YEAST - Experimental evidence at protein level: Swiss-Prot protein existence level 1. From Saccharomyces cerevisiae (strain ATCC 204508 / S288c) (Baker's yeast).
   3037..3234    +  terminator     TEF terminator: Ashbya gossypii TEF terminator
   3413..3429    +  3'UTR          polyhedrin 3' UTR (fragment): 3' UTR from the Autographa californica nucleopolyhedrovirus polyhedrin gene (Suzuki et al., 2006)
   3934..4035    -  CDS            TOS3 (fragment): TOS3_YEAST - Experimental evidence at protein level: Swiss-Prot protein existence level 1. One of the three SNF1 protein kinases (with SAK1 and ELM1) which are required for growth on nonfermentable carbon sources and nonpreferred sugars and for response to environmental stress. Activates SNF1 by phosphorylation of its activation-loop 'Thr-210'. Required for the regulation by SNF1 of the transcription of a large set of genes, the modification the activity of metabolic enzymes, and the control of various nutrient-responsive cellular developmental processes. Phosphorylates also GAL83, MIG1 and SI
   4102..4120    -  promoter       T7 promoter: promoter for bacteriophage T7 RNA polymerase
   4142..4195    -  CDS            lacI (fragment): lac repressor; lacI; The lac repressor binds to the lac operator to inhibit transcription in E. coli. This inhibition can be relieved by adding lactose or isopropyl-β-D-thiogalactopyranoside (IPTG).
   4378..4966    -  rep_origin     ori: high-copy-number ColE1/pMB1/pBR322/pUC origin of replication
   5137..5997    -  CDS            AmpR: β-lactamase; bla; confers resistance to ampicillin, carbenicillin, and related antibiotics
   5998..6102    -  promoter       AmpR promoter: bla
   6197..6232    +  CDS            rop (fragment): Rop protein, which maintains plasmids at low copy number; rop
   6334..6385    +  misc_feature   bom (fragment): basis of mobility region from pBR322
   6448..9       +  promoter       SP6 promoter (across the origin): promoter for bacteriophage SP6 RNA polymerase
