[The description below was written by a language model from this plasmid's Addgene catalogue record and pLannotate feature annotations shown in this document.]
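Description:
LD101 is a yeast integration plasmid built to place a GFP tag at the C terminus of the Saccharomyces cerevisiae autophagy kinase Atg1. The catalogue lists Bluescript II SK+ as the backbone. In E. coli it is maintained as a high-copy plasmid through a ColE1/pUC-type origin and selected with ampicillin via the β-lactamase gene and its promoter. No yeast replication origin or centromere is annotated, which fits a plasmid meant to integrate into the genome rather than replicate episomally. T7 and SP6 promoters flank the insert region, and short matches to lacI, rop and bom appear to be backbone remnants.

The payload begins with a fragment of the ATG1 coding sequence, about 0.8 kb and presumably its 3′ portion, followed closely by a GFP open reading frame and the S. cerevisiae ADH1 terminator. The catalogue calls the tag EGFP, whereas the annotation identifies it as yeast-enhanced, codon-optimised yeGFP. Downstream sits a selectable marker cassette in which URA3 is driven by the Ashbya gossypii TEF promoter and closed by the TEF terminator. The software matched this marker to S. cerevisiae URA3, but the depositor states it is the Candida albicans gene, a choice that typically limits recombination with the host ura3 locus. A further stretch, which includes a small TOS3 fragment, may be genomic sequence from downstream of ATG1 serving as a second homology arm, though the record does not say so. The brief polyhedrin 3′ UTR hit is probably spurious.

Recombination at the ATG1 locus, selected by uracil prototrophy, should yield Atg1-GFP under its native promoter. The plasmid belongs to a fluorescent tagging tool set for imaging yeast Atg proteins.
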