Addgene plasmid #69160: LD101
Purpose: Integration of GFP tag at Atg1 C terminus, use auxotrophic marker URA3(Candida albicans)
Depositing lab: Zhiping Xie. Depositing organization: Shanghai Jiao Tong University. Publication: A fluorescent tool set for yeast Atg proteins. Li D, Song JZ, Shan MH, Li SP, Liu W, Li H, Zhu J, Wang Y, Lin J, Xie Z. Autophagy. 2015;11(6):954-60. doi: 10.1080/15548627.2015.1040971. PubMed 25998947.
Backbone
  Vector backbone: Bluescript II SK+
  Vector type: Yeast Expression
Growth in bacteria
  Bacterial resistance: Ampicillin, 100 μg/mL
  Growth temperature: 37°C
  Growth strain: DH5alpha
  Copy number: High Copy
Gene/Insert
  Gene/Insert name: Atg1-EGFP
  Species: S. cerevisiae (budding yeast)
  Insert size (bp): 3400
  Tag / fusion protein: EGFP (C terminal on insert)
  Cloning method: Restriction Enzyme; 5′ cloning site SalI (not destroyed); 3′ cloning site SacI (not destroyed)
  Sequencing primers: 5′ T7; 3′ SP6
Terms and licenses: Academic/Nonprofit Terms; Industry Terms: Not Available to Industry
How to cite: LD101 was a gift from Zhiping Xie (Addgene plasmid # 69160 ; http://n2t.net/addgene:69160 ; RRID:Addgene_69160)
