>Addgene plasmid #69160 | LD101 | addgene partial sequence | sequence record 124620 | SP6 5'-ATTTAGGTGACACTATAG-3'
TTCGTACGCTGCAGGTCGAGCAGTATGGATAGTAATGCTATTGCAGAAGAACAAGACTCAGACGATGCAG
AAGAAGAGGATGAAACGTTGAAAAAGTACAAGGAAGATTGCTTATCCACGAAAACTTTTGGAAAGGGTAG
AACTTTATCTGCCACATCTCAGTTGAGTGCAACTTTCAATAAACTACCACGTTCGGAAATGATCCTTCTA
TGTAATGAGGCCATTGTCTTATATATGAAGGCATTATCCATTTTATCAAAATCTATGCAGGTAACGTCCA
ACTGGTGGTATGAATCTCAAGAAAAATCATGTTCTCTAAGAGTTAACGTGTTGGTACAGTGGCTAAGGGA
AAAATTTAATGAATGTTTAGAAAAAGCTGATTTCCTGAGATTAAAAATTAACGACTTGAGATTCAAGCAT
GCTTCTGAGGTAGCTGAAAATCAAACTTTGGAAGAAAAAGGTAGTTCGGAAGAGCCAGTATATTTAGAAA
AGCTATTATATGATCGTGCATTAGAAATATCTAAGATGGCCGCACATATGGAATTAAAAGGAGAAAATTT
GTACAACTGTGAATTAGCTTATGCAACTTCACTTTGGATGTTAGAAACTTCTCTGGACGATGATGATTTT
ACGAATGCCTATGGTGACTACCCTTTTAAAACTAACATACATCTAAAAAGTAACGACGTTGAAGATAAAG
AGAAGTATCATAGTGTGTTGGATGAAAATGACAGAATAATCATAAGAAAGTATATTGATAGTATTGCAAA
CAGGTTGAAAATATTGAGGCAGAAGATGAACCACCAAAATGGTCGACGGATCGGTGACGGTGCTGGTTTA
ATTAACATGTCTAAAGGTGAAGAATTATTCACTGGTGTTGTCCCAATTTTGGTTGAATTAGATGGTGATG
TTAATGGTCACAAATTTTCTGTCTCCGGTGAAGGTGAAGGTGATGCTACTTACGGTAAATTGACCTTAAA
ATTTATTTGTACTACTGGTAAATTGCCAGTTCCATGGCCAACCTTAGTC
