>Addgene plasmid #69160 | LD101 | addgene partial sequence | sequence record 124621 | pHyblex_rev 5'-GAGTCACTTTAAAATTTGTATACAC-3'
TTTTTATAACTTATTTAATAATAAAAATCATAAATCATAAGAAATTCGCTTATTTAGAAGTGGCGCGCCT
TATTTGTACAATTCATCAATACCATGGGTAATACCAGCAGCAGTAACAAATTCTAACAAGACCATGTGGT
CTCTCTTTTCGTTTGGATCTTTGGATAAGGCAGATTGAGTGGATAAGTAATGGTTGTCTGGTAACAAGAC
TGGACCATCACCAATTGGAGTATTTTGTTGATAATGGTCAGCTAATTGAACAGAACCATCTTCAATGTTG
TGTCTAATTTTGAAGTTAACTTTGATACCATTCTTTTGTTTGTCAGCCATGATGTAAACATTGTGAGAGT
TATAGTTGTATTCCAATTTGTGACCTAAAATGTTACCATCTTCTTTAAAATCAATACCTTTTAATTCGAT
TCTATTAACTAAGGTATCACCTTCAAACTTGACTTCAGCTCTGGTCTTGTAGTTACCGTCATCTTTGAAA
AAAATAGTTCTTTCTTGAACATAACCTTCTGGCATGGCAGACTTGAAAAAGTCATGTTGTTTCATATGAT
CTGGGTATCTAGAAAAACATTGAACACCATAAGTTAAAGTAGTGACTAAGGTTGGCCATGGAACTGGCAA
TTTACCAGTAGTACAAATAAATTTTAAGGTCAATTTACCGTAAGTAGCATCACCTTCACCTTCACCGGAG
ACAGAAAATTTGTGACCATTAACATCACCATCTAATTCAACCAAAATTGGGACAACACCAGTGAATAATT
CTTCACCTTTAGACATGTTAATTAAACCAGCACCGTCACCGATCCGTCGACCATTTTGGTGGTTCATCTT
CTGCCTCAATATTTTCAACCTGTTTGCAATACTATCAATATACTTTCTTATGATTATTCTGTCATTTTCA
TCCAACACACTATGATACTTCTCTTTATCTTCAACGTCGTTACTTTTTAGATGTATGTTAGTTTTAAAAG
GGTAGTCACCATAGGCATTCGTAAAATCATCATCGTCCAGAGA
