>Addgene plasmid #69160 | LD101 | addgene partial sequence | sequence record 124622 | Tef-promoter-F  5'-GGATACAGTTCTCACATCAC-3'
ACAGTCAACACTAAGACCTATAGTGAGAGAGCAGAAACTCATGCCTCACCAGTAGCACAACGATTATTTC
GATTAATGGAACTGAAGAAAACCAATTTATGTGCATCAATTGATGTTGATACCACTAAGGAATTCCTTGA
ATTAATTGATAAATTGGGTCCTTATGTATGCTTAATCAAGACTCATATTGATATAATCAATGATTTTTCC
TATGAATCCACTATTGAACCATTATTAGAACTTTCACGTAAACATCAATTTATGATTTTTGAAGATAGAA
AATTTGCTGATATTGGTAATACCGTGAAGAAACAATATATTGGTGGAGTTTATAAAATTAGTAGTTGGGC
AGATATTACTAATGCTCATGGTGTCACTGGGAATGGAGTAGTTGAAGGATTAAAACAGGGAGCTAAAGAA
ACCACCACCAACCAAGAGCCAAGAGGGTTATTGATGTTAGCTGAATTATCATCAGTGGGATCATTAGCAT
ATGGAGAATATTCTCAAAAAACTGTTGAAATTGCTAAATCCGATAAGGAATTTGTTATTGGATTTATTGC
CCAACGTGATATGGGTGGACAAGAAGAAGGATTTGATTGGCTTATTATGACACCTGGAGTTGGATTAGAT
GATAAAGGTGATGGATTAGGACAACAATATAGAACTGTTGATGAAGTTGTTAGCACTGGAACTGATATTA
TCATTGTTGGTAGAGGATTGTTTGGTAAAGGAAGAGATCCAGATATTGAAGGTAAAAGGTATAGAGATGC
TGGTTGGAATGCTTATTTGAAAAAGACTGGCCAATTATAATCAGTACTGACAATAAAAAGATTCTTGTTT
TCAAGAACTTGTCATTTGTATAGTTTTTTTATATTGTAGTTGTTCTATTTTAATCAAATGTTAGCGTGAT
TTATATTTTTTTTCGCCTCGACATCATCTGCCCAGATGCGAAGTTAAGTGCGCAGAAAGTAATATCATGC
GTCAATCGTATGTGAATGCTGGTCGCTATACTGCTGTCGATTCGATACTAACGCCGCCATCCAGTGTCGA
AAA
